>Addgene plasmid #118706 | pLenti HRE-Luc pGK Hygro | addgene full sequence | sequence record 228638 | Addgene NGS Result
TGGATAACCGTATTACCGCCATGCATTAGTTATTAATAGTAATCAATTACGGGGTCATTAGTTCATAGCC
CATATATGGAGTTCCGCGTTACATAACTTACGGTAAATGGCCCGCCTGGCTGACCGCCCAACGACCCCCG
CCCATTGACGTCAATAATGACGTATGTTCCCATAGTAACGCCAATAGGGACTTTCCATTGACGTCAATGG
GTGGAGTATTTACGGTAAACTGCCCACTTGGCAGTACATCAAGTGTATCATATGCCAAGTACGCCCCCTA
TTGACGTCAATGACGGTAAATGGCCCGCCTGGCATTATGCCCAGTACATGACCTTATGGGACTTTCCTAC
TTGGCAGTACATCTACGTATTAGTCATCGCTATTACCATGGTGATGCGGTTTTGGCAGTACATCAATGGG
CGTGGATAGCGGTTTGACTCACGGGGATTTCCAAGTCTCCACCCCATTGACGTCAATGGGAGTTTGTTTT
GGCACCAAAATCAACGGGACTTTCCAAAATGTCGTAACAACTCCGCCCCATTGACGCAAATGGGCGGTAG
GCGTGTACGGTGGGAGGTCTATATAAGCAGCGCGTTTTGCCTGTACTGGGTCTCTCTGGTTAGACCAGAT
CTGAGCCTGGGAGCTCTCTGGCTAACTAGGGAACCCACTGCTTAAGCCTCAATAAAGCTTGCCTTGAGTG
CTTCAAGTAGTGTGTGCCCGTCTGTTGTGTGACTCTGGTAACTAGAGATCCCTCAGACCCTTTTAGTCAG
TGTGGAAAATCTCTAGCAGTGGCGCCCGAACAGGGACTTGAAAGCGAAAGGGAAACCAGAGGAGCTCTCT
CGACGCAGGACTCGGCTTGCTGAAGCGCGCACGGCAAGAGGCGAGGGGCGGCGACTGGTGAGTACGCCAA
AAATTTTGACTAGCGGAGGCTAGAAGGAGAGAGATGGGTGCGAGAGCGTCAGTATTAAGCGGGGGAGAAT
TAGATCGCGATGGGAAAAAATTCGGTTAAGGCCAGGGGGAAAGAAAAAATATAAATTAAAACATATAGTA
TGGGCAAGCAGGGAGCTAGAACGATTCGCAGTTAATCCTGGCCTGTTAGAAACATCAGAAGGCTGTAGAC
AAATACTGGGACAGCTACAACCATCCCTTCAGACAGGATCAGAAGAACTTAGATCATTATATAATACAGT
AGCAACCCTCTATTGTGTGCATCAAAGGATAGAGATAAAAGACACCAAGGAAGCTTTAGACAAGATAGAG
GAAGAGCAAAACAAAAGTAAGACCACCGCACAGCAAGCGGCCGGCCGCTGATCTTCAGACCTGGAGGAGG
AGATATGAGGGACAATTGGAGAAGTGAATTATATAAATATAAAGTAGTAAAAATTGAACCATTAGGAGTA
GCACCCACCAAGGCAAAGAGAAGAGTGGTGCAGAGAGAAAAAAGAGCAGTGGGAATAGGAGCTTTGTTCC
TTGGGTTCTTGGGAGCAGCAGGAAGCACTATGGGCGCAGCGTCAATGACGCTGACGGTACAGGCCAGACA
ATTATTGTCTGGTATAGTGCAGCAGCAGAACAATTTGCTGAGGGCTATTGAGGCGCAACAGCATCTGTTG
CAACTCACAGTCTGGGGCATCAAGCAGCTCCAGGCAAGAATCCTGGCTGTGGAAAGATACCTAAAGGATC
AACAGCTCCTGGGGATTTGGGGTTGCTCTGGAAAACTCATTTGCACCACTGCTGTGCCTTGGAATGCTAG
TTGGAGTAATAAATCTCTGGAACAGATTTGGAATCACACGACCTGGATGGAGTGGGACAGAGAAATTAAC
AATTACACAAGCTTAATACACTCCTTAATTGAAGAATCGCAAAACCAGCAAGAAAAGAATGAACAAGAAT
TATTGGAATTAGATAAATGGGCAAGTTTGTGGAATTGGTTTAACATAACAAATTGGCTGTGGTATATAAA
ATTATTCATAATGATAGTAGGAGGCTTGGTAGGTTTAAGAATAGTTTTTGCTGTACTTTCTATAGTGAAT
AGAGTTAGGCAGGGATATTCACCATTATCGTTTCAGACCCACCTCCCAACCCCGAGGGGACCCGACAGGC
CCGAAGGAATAGAAGAAGAAGGTGGAGAGAGAGACAGAGACAGATCCATTCGATTAGTGAACGGATCGGC
ACTGCGTGCGCCAATTCTGCAGACAAATGGCAGTATTCATCCACAATTTTAAAAGAAAAGGGGGGATTGG
GGGGTACAGTGCAGGGGAAAGAATAGTAGACATAATAGCAACAGACATACAAACTAAAGAATTACAAAAA
CAAATTACAAAAATTCAAAATTTTCGGGTTTATTACAGGGACAGCAGAGATCCAGTTTGGTTAGTACCGG
GCCCGCTCTAGCCCTAGATTTGGGCTCGAAGCCCTACGTGCTGTCTCACACAGCCTGTCTGACCTCTCGA
CCTACCGGCCGTTCGAAGCCCTACGTGCTGTCTCACACAGCCTTCTGATCTCGACCTACCGGCCGTTCGA
AGCCCTACGTGCTGTCTCACACAGCCTGTCTGACCTCTCGACCTACCGGCCGTTCGAGTCGACAGCTGTA
CTGCAGAGATCCGGCCCCGCCCAGCGTCTTGTCATTGGCGAATTCGAACACGCAGATGCAGTCGGGGCGG
CGCGGTCCGAGGTCCACTTCGCATATTAAGGTGACGCGTGTGGCCTCGAACACCGAGCGACCCTGCAGCG
ACCCGCTTAACAGCGTCAACAGCGTGCCGCAGATCTCCAAGCTTGGCATTCCGGTACTGTTGGTAAAGCC
ACCATGGAAGACGCCAAAAACATAAAGAAAGGCCCGGCGCCATTCTATCCGCTGGAAGATGGAACCGCTG
GAGAGCAACTGCATAAGGCTATGAAGAGATACGCCCTGGTTCCTGGAACAATTGCTTTTACAGATGCACA
TATCGAGGTGGACATCACTTACGCTGAGTACTTCGAAATGTCCGTTCGGTTGGCAGAAGCTATGAAACGA
TATGGGCTGAATACAAATCACAGAATCGTCGTATGCAGTGAAAACTCTCTTCAATTCTTTATGCCGGTGT
TGGGCGCGTTATTTATCGGAGTTGCAGTTGCGCCCGCGAACGACATTTATAATGAACGTGAATTGCTCAA
CAGTATGGGCATTTCGCAGCCTACCGTGGTGTTCGTTTCCAAAAAGGGGTTGCAAAAAATTTTGAACGTG
CAAAAAAAGCTCCCAATCATCCAAAAAATTATTATCATGGATTCTAAAACGGATTACCAGGGATTTCAGT
CGATGTACACGTTCGTCACATCTCATCTACCTCCCGGTTTTAATGAATACGATTTTGTGCCAGAGTCCTT
CGATAGGGACAAGACAATTGCACTGATCATGAACTCCTCTGGATCTACTGGTCTGCCTAAAGGTGTCGCT
CTGCCTCATAGAACTGCCTGCGTGAGATTCTCGCATGCCAGAGATCCTATTTTTGGCAATCAAATCATTC
CGGATACTGCGATTTTAAGTGTTGTTCCATTCCATCACGGTTTTGGAATGTTTACTACACTCGGATATTT
GATATGTGGATTTCGAGTCGTCTTAATGTATAGATTTGAAGAAGAGCTGTTTCTGAGGAGCCTTCAGGAT
TACAAGATTCAAAGTGCGCTGCTGGTGCCAACCCTATTCTCCTTCTTCGCCAAAAGCACTCTGATTGACA
AATACGATTTATCTAATTTACACGAAATTGCTTCTGGTGGCGCTCCCCTCTCTAAGGAAGTCGGGGAAGC
GGTTGCCAAGAGGTTCCATCTGCCAGGTATCAGGCAAGGATATGGGCTCACTGAGACTACATCAGCTATT
CTGATTACACCCGAGGGGGATGATAAACCGGGCGCGGTCGGTAAAGTTGTTCCATTTTTTGAAGCGAAGG
TTGTGGATCTGGATACCGGGAAAACGCTGGGCGTTAATCAAAGAGGCGAACTGTGTGTGAGAGGTCCTAT
GATTATGTCCGGTTATGTAAACAATCCGGAAGCGACCAACGCCTTGATTGACAAGGATGGATGGCTACAT
TCTGGAGACATAGCTTACTGGGACGAAGACGAACACTTCTTCATCGTTGACCGCCTGAAGTCTCTGATTA
AGTACAAAGGCTATCAGGTGGCTCCCGCTGAATTGGAATCCATCTTGCTCCAACACCCCAACATCTTCGA
CGCAGGTGTCGCAGGTCTTCCCGACGATGACGCCGGTGAACTTCCCGCCGCCGTTGTTGTTTTGGAGCAC
GGAAAGACGATGACGGAAAAAGAGATCGTGGATTACGTCGCCAGTCAAGTAACAACCGCGAAAAAGTTGC
GCGGAGGAGTTGTGTTTGTGGACGAAGTACCGAAAGGTCTTACCGGAAAACTCGACGCAAGAAAAATCAG
AGAGATCCTCATAAAGGCCAAGAAGGGCGGAAAGATCGCCGTGTAATTCTAGACTGCCGGATCGAATTGT
CGACGAATTCGGATCCGCGGCCGCGTTTAAACTTAATTAAGGCCGGCCCTCGAGGTTAACGAATTCTACC
GGGTAGGGGAGGCGCTTTTCCCAAGGCAGTCTGGAGCATGCGCTTTAGCAGCCCCGCTGGGCACTTGGCG
CTACACAAGTGGCCTCTGGCCTCGCACACATTCCACATCCACCGGTAGGCGCCAACCGGCTCCGTTCTTT
GGTGGCCCCTTCGCGCCACCTTCTACTCCTCCCCTAGTCAGGAAGTTCCCCCCCGCCCCGCAGCTCGCGT
CGTGCAGGACGTGACAAATGGAAGTAGCACGTCTCACTAGTCTCGTGCAGATGGACAGCACCGCTGAGCA
ATGGAAGCGGGTAGGCCTTTGGGGCAGCGGCCAATAGCAGCTTTGCTCCTTCGCTTTCTGGGCTCAGAGG
CTGGGAAGGGGTGGGTCCGGGGGCGGGCTCAGGGGCGGGCTCAGGGGCGGGGCGGGCGCCCGAAGGTCCT
CCGGAGGCCCGGCATTCTGCACGCTTCAAAAGCGCACGTCTGCCGCGCTGTTCTCCTCTTCCTCATCTCC
GGGCCTTTCGACCTGCATCCCGCCACCATGAAAAAGCCTGAACTCACCGCGACGTCTGTCGAGAAGTTTC
TGATCGAAAAGTTCGACAGCGTCTCCGACCTGATGCAGCTCTCGGAGGGCGAAGAATCTCGTGCTTTCAG
CTTCGATGTAGGAGGGCGTGGATATGTCCTGCGGGTAAATAGCTGCGCCGATGGTTTCTACAAAGATCGT
TATGTTTATCGGCACTTTGCATCGGCCGCGCTCCCGATTCCGGAAGTGCTTGACATTGGGGAATTCAGCG
AGAGCCTGACCTATTGCATCTCCCGCCGTGCACAGGGTGTCACGTTGCAAGACCTGCCTGAAACCGAACT
GCCCGCTGTTCTGCAGCCGGTCGCGGAGGCCATGGATGCGATCGCTGCGGCCGATCTTAGCCAGACGAGC
GGGTTCGGCCCATTCGGACCGCAAGGAATCGGTCAATACACTACATGGCGTGATTTCATATGCGCGATTG
CTGATCCCCATGTGTATCACTGGCAAACTGTGATGGACGACACCGTCAGTGCGTCCGTCGCGCAGGCTCT
CGATGAGCTGATGCTTTGGGCCGAGGACTGCCCCGAAGTCCGGCACCTCGTGCACGCGGATTTCGGCTCC
AACAATGTCCTGACGGACAATGGCCGCATAACAGCGGTCATTGACTGGAGCGAGGCGATGTTCGGGGATT
CCCAATACGAGGTCGCCAACATCTTCTTCTGGAGGCCGTGGTTGGCTTGTATGGAGCAGCAGACGCGCTA
CTTCGAGCGGAGGCATCCGGAGCTTGCAGGATCGCCGCGGCTCCGGGCGTATATGCTCCGCATTGGTCTT
GACCAACTCTATCAGAGCTTGGTTGACGGCAATTTCGATGATGCAGCTTGGGCGCAGGGTCGATGCGACG
CAATCGTCCGATCCGGAGCCGGGACTGTCGGGCGTACACAAATCGCCCGCAGAAGCGCGGCCGTCTGGAC
CGATGGCTGTGTAGAAGTACTCGCCGATAGTGGAAACCGACGCCCCAGCACTCGTCCGAGGGCAAAGGAA
TAGTGTACAAGTAGGAATTCGTCGAGGGACCTAATAACTTCGTATAGCATACATTATACGAAGTTATACA
TGTTTAAGGGTTCCGGTTCCACTAGGTACAATTCGATATCAAGCTTATCGATAATCAACCTCTGGATTAC
AAAATTTGTGAAAGATTGACTGGTATTCTTAACTATGTTGCTCCTTTTACGCTATGTGGATACGCTGCTT
TAATGCCTTTGTATCATGCTATTGCTTCCCGTATGGCTTTCATTTTCTCCTCCTTGTATAAATCCTGGTT
GCTGTCTCTTTATGAGGAGTTGTGGCCCGTTGTCAGGCAACGTGGCGTGGTGTGCACTGTGTTTGCTGAC
GCAACCCCCACTGGTTGGGGCATTGCCACCACCTGTCAGCTCCTTTCCGGGACTTTCGCTTTCCCCCTCC
CTATTGCCACGGCGGAACTCATCGCCGCCTGCCTTGCCCGCTGCTGGACAGGGGCTCGGCTGTTGGGCAC
TGACAATTCCGTGGTGTTGTCGGGGAAATCATCGTCCTTTCCTTGGCTGCTCGCCTGTGTTGCCACCTGG
ATTCTGCGCGGGACGTCCTTCTGCTACGTCCCTTCGGCCCTCAATCCAGCGGACCTTCCTTCCCGCGGCC
TGCTGCCGGCTCTGCGGCCTCTTCCGCGTCTTCGCCTTCGCCCTCAGACGAGTCGGATCTCCCTTTGGGC
CGCCTCCCCGCATCGATACCGTCGACCTCGATCGAGACCTAGAAAAACATGGAGCAATCACAAGTAGCAA
TACAGCAGCTACCAATGCTGATTGTGCCTGGCTAGAAGCACAAGAGGAGGAGGAGGTGGGTTTTCCAGTC
ACACCTCAGGTACCTTTAAGACCAATGACTTACAAGGCAGCTGTAGATCTTAGCCACTTTTTAAAAGAAA
AGGGGGGACTGGAAGGGCTAATTCACTCCCAACGAAGACAAGATCTGCTTTTTGCTTGTACTGGGTCTCT
CTGGTTAGACCAGATCTGAGCCTGGGAGCTCTCTGGCTAACTAGGGAACCCACTGCTTAAGCCTCAATAA
AGCTTGCCTTGAGTGCTTCAAGTAGTGTGTGCCCGTCTGTTGTGTGACTCTGGTAACTAGAGATCCCTCA
GACCCTTTTAGTCAGTGTGGAAAATCTCTAGCAGTAGTAGTTCATGTCATCTTATTATTCAGTATTTATA
ACTTGCAAAGAAATGAATATCAGAGAGTGAGAGGAACTTGTTTATTGCAGCTTATAATGGTTACAAATAA
AGCAATAGCATCACAAATTTCACAAATAAAGCATTTTTTTCACTGCATTCTAGTTGTGGTTTGTCCAAAC
TCATCAATGTATCTTATCATGTCTGGCTCTAGCTATCCCGCCCCTAACTCCGCCCATCCCGCCCCTAACT
CCGCCCAGTTCCGCCCATTCTCCGCCCCATGGCTGACTAATTTTTTTTATTTATGCAGAGGCCGAGGCCG
CCTCGGCCTCTGAGCTATTCCAGAAGTAGTGAGGAGGCTTTTTTGGAGGCCTAGGGACGTACCCAATTCG
CCCTATAGTGAGTCGTATTAGCATGTGAGCAAAAGGCCAGCATAAATCAAAAGAATAGACCGAGATAGGG
T
[37 nt withheld, positions 7702-7738]
AAAGAACGTGGACTCCAACGTCAAAGG
[49 nt withheld, positions 7766-7814]
T
[91 nt withheld, positions 7816-7906]
G
[124 nt withheld, positions 7908-8031]
CAGGTGGCACTTTTCGGGGAAATGTGCGCGGAACCCCTATTTGTTTATTTTTCTAAATACATTCAAATAT
GTATCCGCTCATGAGACAATAACCCTGATAAATGCTTCAATAATATTGAAAAAGGAAGAGTCCTGAGGCG
GAAAGAACCAGCTGTGGAATGTGTGTCAGTTAGGGTGTGGAAAGTCCCCAGGCTCCCCAGCAGGCAGAAG
TATGCAAAGCATGCATCTCAATTAGTCAGCAACCAGGTGTGGAAAGTCCCCAGGCTCCCCAGCAGGCAGA
AGTATGCAAAGCATGCATCTCAATTAGTCAGCAACCATAGTCCCGCCCCTAACTCCGCCCATCCCGCCCC
TAACTCCGCCCAGTTCCGCCCATTCTCCGCCCCATGGCTGACTAATTTTTTTTATTTATGCAGAGGCCGA
GGCCGCCTCGGCCTCTGAGCTATTCCAGAAGTAGTGAGGAGGCTTTTTTGGAGGCCTAGGCTTTTGCAAA
GATCGATCAAGAGACAGGATGAGGATCGTTTCGCATGATTGAACAAGATGGATTGCACGCAGGTTCTCCG
GCCGCTTGGGTGGAGAGGCTATTCGGCTATGACTGGGCACAACAGACAATCGGCTGCTCTGATGCCGCCG
TGTTCCGGCTGTCAGCGCAGGGGCGCCCGGTTCTTTTTGTCAAGACCGACCTGTCCGGTGCCCTGAATGA
ACTGCAAGACGAGGCAGCGCGGCTATCGTGGCTGGCCACGACGGGCGTTCCTTGCGCAGCTGTGCTCGAC
GTTGTCACTGAAGCGGGAAGGGACTGGCTGCTATTGGGCGAAGTGCCGGGGCAGGATCTCCTGTCATCTC
ACCTTGCTCCTGCCGAGAAAGTATCCATCATGGCTGATGCAATGCGGCGGCTGCATACGCTTGATCCGGC
TACCTGCCCATTCGACCACCAAGCGAAACATCGCATCGAGCGAGCACGTACTCGGATGGAAGCCGGTCTT
GTCGATCAGGATGATCTGGACGAAGAGCATCAGGGGCTCGCGCCAGCCGAACTGTTCGCCAGGCTCAAGG
CGAGCATGCCCGACGGCGAGGATCTCGTCGTGACCCATGGCGATGCCTGCTTGCCGAATATCATGGTGGA
AAATGGCCGCTTTTCTGGATTCATCGACTGTGGCCGGCTGGGTGTGGCGGACCGCTATCAGGACATAGCG
TTGGCTACCCGTGATATTGCTGAAGAGCTTGGCGGCGAATGGGCTGACCGCTTCCTCGTGCTTTACGGTA
TCGCCGCTCCCGATTCGCAGCGCATCGCCTTCTATCGCCTTCTTGACGAGTTCTTCTGAGCGGGACTCTG
GGGTTCGAAATGACCGACCAAGCGACGCCCAACCTGCCATCACGAGATTTCGATTCCACCGCCGCCTTCT
ATGAAAGGTTGGGCTTCGGAATCGTTTTCCGGGACGCCGGCTGGATGATCCTCCAGCGCGGGGATCTCAT
GCTGGAGTTCTTCGCCCACCCTAGGGGGAGGCTAACTGAAACACGGAAGGAGACAATACCGGAAGGAACC
CGCGCTATGACGGCAATAAAAAGACAGAATAAAACGCACGGTGTTGGGTCGTTTGTTCATAAACGCGGGG
TTCGGTCCCAGGGCTGGCACTCTGTCGATACCCCACCGAGACCCCATTGGGGCCAATACGCCCGCGTTTC
TTCCTTTTCCCCACCCCACCCCCCAAGTTCGGGTGAAGGCCCAGGGCTCGCAGCCAACGTCGGGGCGGCA
GGCCCTGCCATAGCCTCAGGTTACTCATATATACTTTAGATTGATTTAAAACTTCATTTTTAATTTAAAA
GGATCTAGGTGAAGATCCTTTTTGATAATCTCATGACCAAAATCCCTTAACGTGAGTTTTCGTTCCACTG
AGCGTCAGACCCCGTAGAAAAGATCAAAGGATCTTCTTGAGATCCTTTTTTTCTGCGCGTAATCTGCTGC
TTGCAAACAAAAAAACCACCGCTACCAGCGGTGGTTTGTTTGCCGGATCAAGAGCTACCAACTCTTTTTC
CGAAGGTAACTGGCTTCAGCAGAGCGCAGATACCAAATACTGTTCTTCTAGTGTAGCCGTAGTTAGGCCA
CCACTTCAAGAACTCTGTAGCACCGCCTACATACCTCGCTCTGCTAATCCTGTTACCAGTGGCTGCTGCC
AGTGGCGATAAGTCGTGTCTTACCGGGTTGGACTCAAGACGATAGTTACCGGATAAGGCGCAGCGGTCGG
GCTGAACGGGGGGTTCGTGCACACAGCCCAGCTTGGAGCGAACGACCTACACCGAACTGAGATACCTACA
GCGTGAGCTATGAGAAAGCGCCACGCTTCCCGAAGGGAGAAAGGCGGACAGGTATCCGGTAAGCGGCAGG
GTCGGAACAGGAGAGCGCACGAGGGAGCTTCCAGGGGGAAACGCCTGGTATCTTTATAGTCCTGTCGGGT
TTCGCCACCTCTGACTTGAGCGTCGATTTTTGTGATGCTCGTCAGGGGGGCGGAGCCTATGGAAAAACGC
CAGCAACGCGGCCTTTTTACGGTTCCTGGCCTTTTGCTGGCCTTTTGCTCACATGTTCTTTCCTGCGTTA
TCCCCTGATTCTG
Features (pLannotate 1.2.2; 29 found; start..end, strand, type, name):
     87..390     +  enhancer       CMV enhancer: human cytomegalovirus immediate early enhancer
    391..590     +  promoter       CMV promoter: human cytomegalovirus (CMV) immediate early promoter
    608..788     +  LTR            5' LTR (truncated): truncated 5' long terminal repeat (LTR) from HIV-1
    835..960     +  misc_feature   HIV-1 Ψ: packaging signal of human immunodeficiency virus type 1
    944..1282    +  CDS            HIV-1 gag (fragment): gag protein from human immunodeficiency virus 1; gag
   1457..1690    +  misc_feature   RRE: The Rev response element (RRE) of HIV-1 allows for Rev-dependent mRNA export from the nucleus to the cytoplasm.
   2067..2167    +  CDS            Rev (fragment): human immunodeficiency virus 1 (HIV-1) Rev protein; rev; enhances nuclear export of unspliced and incompletely spliced viral mRNAs
   2217..2334    +  misc_feature   cPPT/CTS: central polypurine tract and central termination sequence of HIV-1
   2678..2740    +  promoter       Mini-TK promoter: minimal herpes simplex virus (HSV) thymidine kinase promoter
   2804..4456    +  CDS            luciferase: firefly luciferase; luc+; enhanced luc+ version of the luciferase gene
   4551..5050    +  promoter       PGK promoter: mouse phosphoglycerate kinase 1 promoter
   5068..6093    +  CDS            HygR: aminoglycoside phosphotransferase from E. coli; aph(4)-Ia; confers resistance to hygromycin
   6124..6157    +  protein_bind   loxP: Cre-mediated recombination occurs in the 8-bp core sequence (GCATACAT). Cre recombinase
   6190..6213    +  misc_feature   MCS (fragment): pBluescript multiple cloning site
   6213..6801    +  misc_feature   WPRE: woodchuck hepatitis virus posttranscriptional regulatory element
   6802..6821    +  misc_feature   MCS (fragment): pBluescript multiple cloning site
   6823..7008    +  CDS            nef (fragment): NEF_HV1Z2 - Experimental evidence at protein level: Swiss-Prot protein existence level 1. Extracellular Nef protein targets CD4(+) T-lymphocytes for apoptosis by interacting with CXCR4 surface receptors. From Human immunodeficiency virus type 1 group M subtype D (isolate Z2/CDC-Z34) (HIV-1).
   7010..7243    +  LTR            3' LTR (ΔU3): self-inactivating 3' long terminal repeat (LTR) from HIV-1
   7315..7436    +  polyA_signal   SV40 poly(A) signal: SV40 polyadenylation signal
   7476..7611    +  rep_origin     SV40 ori: SV40 origin of replication
   7632..7650    -  promoter       T7 promoter: promoter for bacteriophage T7 RNA polymerase
   7673..8031    -  rep_origin     f1 ori (sequence partly withheld): f1 bacteriophage origin of replication; arrow indicates direction of (+) strand synthesis
   8058..8162    +  promoter       AmpR promoter: bla
   8164..8521    +  promoter       SV40 promoter: SV40 enhancer and early promoter
   8556..9350    +  CDS            NeoR/KanR: aminoglycoside phosphotransferase from Tn5; aph(3')-II (or nptII); confers resistance to neomycin, kanamycin, and G418 (Geneticin®)
   9371..9523    +  CDS            ble (fragment): BLE_KLEPN - Experimental evidence at protein level: Swiss-Prot protein existence level 1. Binding protein with a strong affinity to the bleomycin family of antibiotics. Binds to CL990; an antimitotic-antibiotic compound. From Klebsiella pneumoniae.
   9582..9629    +  polyA_signal   HSV TK poly(A) signal: herpes simplex virus thymidine kinase polyadenylation signal (Cole and Stacy, 1985)
   9720..9736    -  polyA_signal   bGH poly(A) signal (fragment): bovine growth hormone polyadenylation signal
   9958..10546   +  rep_origin     ori: high-copy-number ColE1/pMB1/pBR322/pUC origin of replication
