[The description below was written by a language model from this plasmid's Addgene catalogue record and pLannotate feature annotations shown in this document.]
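Description:
pLenti HRE-Luc pGK Hygro is a lentiviral reporter plasmid built on the pLenti-PGK-Hygro backbone and used to read out hypoxia-inducible factor (HIF) transcriptional activity in mammalian cells. It has the layout of a self-inactivating HIV-1 transfer vector. A CMV enhancer/promoter fused to a truncated 5' LTR drives production of the genomic RNA in packaging cells. This is followed by the Ψ packaging signal with a gag fragment, the Rev response element for Rev-dependent nuclear export, and the cPPT/CTS. A WPRE sits upstream of the ΔU3 3' LTR to enhance transcript expression, and an SV40 polyadenylation signal lies beyond the LTR. In bacteria the plasmid replicates from a high-copy ColE1/pUC-type origin and is selected with kanamycin through a Tn5 NeoR/KanR gene, which is preceded by both a bacterial (AmpR) promoter and an SV40 promoter. An f1 origin and an SV40 origin are also present in the backbone.

The payload is a firefly luciferase (luc+) coding sequence. According to the depositor, it is controlled by three copies of the wild-type hypoxia response element from the human EPO gene. The feature table does not annotate the HRE repeats themselves, but it does show a minimal HSV thymidine kinase promoter immediately upstream of luciferase, consistent with HREs conferring HIF responsiveness on a weak basal promoter. Downstream, a mouse PGK promoter drives a hygromycin resistance gene, which allows selection of stably transduced cells independently of reporter activity. A single loxP site follows this cassette. Luciferase output from transduced cells serves as a measure of HIF pathway activation, for example under hypoxia or other conditions that stabilise HIF.
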