Addgene plasmid #118706: pLenti HRE-Luc pGK Hygro
Purpose: reporter plasmid HIF-responsive promoter (3xHRE) wt- fused to firefly luciferase
Depositing lab: William Kaelin. Depositing organization: Dana-Farber Cancer Institute. Publication: Paracrine Induction of HIF by Glutamate in Breast Cancer: EglN1 Senses Cysteine. Briggs KJ, Koivunen P, Cao S, Backus KM, Olenchock BA, Patel H, Zhang Q, Signoretti S, Gerfen GJ, Richardson AL, Witkiewicz AK, Cravatt BF, Clardy J, Kaelin WG Jr. Cell. 2016 Jun 30;166(1):126-39. doi: 10.1016/j.cell.2016.05.042. PubMed 27368101.
Backbone
  Vector backbone: pLenti-PGK-Hygro
  Vector type: Lentiviral
  Selectable markers: Hygromycin
Growth in bacteria
  Bacterial resistance: Kanamycin, 50 μg/mL
  Growth temperature: 30°C
  Growth strain: NEB Stable
  Copy number: Unknown
Gene/Insert
  Gene/Insert name: HRE (HIF-responsive promoter (3xHRE)-luc
  Species: H. sapiens (human)
  Cloning method: Restriction Enzyme; 5′ cloning site SwaI (destroyed during cloning); 3′ cloning site XbaI (not destroyed)
Terms and licenses: Academic/Nonprofit Terms; Industry Terms: Not Available to Industry
Depositor comments: pLenti construct that expresses Firefly luciferase under control of 3x Hypoxia Response Elements from EPO
How to cite: pLenti HRE-Luc pGK Hygro was a gift from William Kaelin (Addgene plasmid # 118706 ; http://n2t.net/addgene:118706 ; RRID:Addgene_118706)
